>Addgene plasmid #226487 | POC1546 | addgene full sequence | sequence record 469009 | Addgene NGS Result
CACTCTGTGGTGCAGTACCTCTCACGACTTGGTCTCACTCCATCTATAAACAGGTGTTTCCCAGTCTGAA
AGGGTGTTTCATTTAAAACAGGTCTAACTTCTGTTTGATAACTAATTAAATCTAAACATCTGTGCTCTGG
GGATGGCTTCATACTTTAAAATTCTTGAATCAGTAACATCTGGCCAGCTATTTGTGACGAAGTGAAGCTT
TAACATTCCTTGTCCAAGTGGGTCTCCTCCATCTAAACCAGCATATTTCCTCATTTGTTCCTTAAGCCTG
TTAAAAAATTCCACATATTCTGGGTGCAGGGTAACGATTCTCTAATTCCTTTTATTATTATTTCTTGCAG
GTCTCTCATATTCCTCCTATGAGCTATGTTGTTATTATCCCACTGGGAATCTTGAGTAGGAAATTTCTGT
TTGGCTGCAGGGACGTTTTGACCAGGAGGATGATAACCTCTTGCCATTCTTTTACCTTCTGTCTCTATGG
ATTGTGGTGCTGTTTACATTCCAGATTTTTATTAATATGTGAGGCTTTGTGCCGAGACTAGCTCAGTTGG
GAAGACCCTAACCCAGTGGCACTAGAGGAATCAAAGACACACACACAGAAATATAGAGGTGTGAAGTGGG
AAATCAGGGATCTCACAGCCTTCAGAGCTGACAGCCTTGAACAGAGATTTACCCCCATATTTATTAACTC
AAGCCAGTGATAAGCATTGTTTCTATAGATTATAGATTAACTAAAAGTATTCCTTATGGGAAACAAACGG
ATGGGCCAAAATAAAGGGATGGGTTTGGCTAGTTATCTGCAGCAGGAGCATGTCCTTAAGGCACAGATCA
CTCATGCTATTGTTTGTGGTTTAAGAACGACTTTAAGCAGTTTTCCGCCCTGGGTGGGCCAGGTGTCATT
ATGGTTTGGTGGATTTCTGTAGTAGGACCATTTGAGACCTTTCTCTTCCTCTTTTGTGTGATTGCTTTAC
CAGTGAGTTTTATACTTGTGTATGTTTTCATGGTGATAATGTGGAAATGTTGAAAATGTCGTTTCAATTC
CAGGTTTAGGACTTTCTTGAGCATTTCCTGTAGACTCTTGGCTTGGCAGTTCTTTTCCTTCAGGTTTCTG
CTAAGAAATCTGCTGTTAGAGCTGGGCACAGTGGCTCACACCTGTAATCCCAGCACTTTGGGAGGCTGAG
GTGGGTGGATCATGATGTCAAGAGATTGAGACCATCCTGGCCAACTTGGTGAAATCCCGTCTCTACTAAA
AATACAAAAAAAAAAAAAAAAATTAGCTGTGTCTAGTATGTTGTTGAAGCTTTCAAATGTATTTGGAATT
TCATGTCATGAATTCTTTAATTCCAGAATTTCTGTTTTTTTTTTTAAATCTATATCTTTTGTAAACTTCT
TATTTGTATCCTTTGCGGCTTTTTTTTGGAGCTTACAGGTCTTAGGTAGATTTAAAGATTCTCTGATTTG
TGATAGATAAGGAAGCAAAGGAGAGGAATGTTCAGGCCTGGCCTGTGGGCTTGACTCTCTCCAGGTCCCT
CAGGAAGAAATTTAGAACAAAGAACGGCGGTCAGAGTTCAGTTCTCAGTTTCCCCTTTATAAGGTCTCCC
TGTCAGTGGATCTATTAGGAGGGAATCCATGTTTCTGAAAAACAACTCAGGGACATATGTTAAGATGTTA
TTTTTAGTTTCTATAGAGAATGAAACATCTTGTGACTCTAACTTCCTTGGCTATTGTTTCAAGCTATCAT
TCCTTCTTGCTTATAAGGTCACTCACTTACTTTTTAGGGCTGGCTAGGTGCCTGGAATTTCTCTTGAAGG
GACTGAAGGTTTTTCTTTATTTCTAGATTGGGAGGCCCCAGCAGGCTTCTAAAAGAGGTCCCTGCTTTAT
CTCAGATGCAAATGCTCGAGTGTTACAAAAGAACTTGAATGGGAGGTACTGCAACCATGTGGACCACCGA
GTCATATTTCTTTACACCAGAAAATGCACCTGCATATCCTCCTGTTTATGGATTGCACTGGGATAATTGT
TAATGACCAAAGAGGATTCTGGTAATGTGCCAGGATCAGGAGATCTGTGATTGGCCAGGCACAGTGGCTC
ACACTTATAATTCCATCAGTTTGGGAGGCAATGGTAGGAACATTGTTTAAGTCCAGGAGTTTGAGACCAG
ACTGGGCAGAATAGTGAGACCCATTCCTACAAAATATTTAAAAATTAGTTGGGCATGTTGGTGTGCACTT
GTCTCCGTGGGGACAGAGGCTCTTGTGCTCAGAGCCCTTCCAGGCCTCACTGTGCACCTCTTCATCTGGC
TGCTCATTTGTATCCTTTATAACTGCTATGGTTTGAATGTTTCCCCCAAATGCTACAATGATTTGTGTCT
CTGTTTCCAAGGTGCATCTTCAGCTTGGTGAAATAAACTTCTAAACTGACTGAGACCTGTCTCAGACGTT
TTTTGGTTTACATGGCTATAGCAACTTCCTGACAGAGACCAACAATGAGTGACCACAGCCCATGACACAG
CCCTCAGGAGACCCTGAGAACATGTGCTCAAGGTACATTTAAGGAATATGGGGGTTCCTTGTCTGAGTGT
CCTCTAGACGTGGGACCAGAACTGTGCAGTCTGCTCTGGGTGTGGTCTGATCACACCCCTTAGAACTGGT
CCAGGGTTCAGTCCTTGTGCTCATTCTTTTCCATAGTCAGTCACTCCCTTGGTGCTTCATCCATGCCTGA
GGTTTTAAGTCTCATATATATGGTGTGACCTCCTAAATCTATTTCTCCAGCCACAGCAGCTCCACTAGAA
CCAGGGCAGGGAGAGAGGGCAGAAGAGCAGAGCAGAAAAGGAGCTCTAGAAGCAGAGCAGGAGGTGAATG
GCTCTGAAAATTTGTCTCAGAATGCACAGAGACCCCCGTGTGCAGGGGCCGCCCTGGGCGATGTGTGAGC
CTCTGTGGTCACAGCTCCCACTGGACAAGTTTCCACTGAAGGGACAAGGACAATGGAGCAGTGAAGGTGA
CCCAGCTGAGGACTAACCACATAAAGCCCATGATGGACTCAACACCAAATGGGCACAGGCCCCATCCATT
TGGATTGGAAAGTTCGAGTCTCTGATCCAGGAGCGCAGGTCCTCGTTCAGGGCGATGTAATCCTTGCCGT
CGTAGGCGTACTGGTCATGCCCAATTTACTAGATATATATTAATACTACGTCGCAGCCGTACATGCTCTG
GAGGGTGTGAGACCCTGGCCCCGGCCCCGCGGAATTAATATTTGATATATCTTAAAATATGTATATAAAT
TTTACTAGTATATATACTTTAAATTTAAATATAAATTAAATTTATATAACACGGAGGTGTAGAAATACCT
CATGGAGTGGGAGCCTGGGGGTGAGGAGGGGCTGAGACCCGCCCGACCCTCCTAATTTAAATACTCCTCA
CGCATAGGGATTCTCATAGAGACCAGTTTCCTTTTTGTTTGTTAATACAGTAGGTAGCACACTAATGTCA
TTTCTTCACTTGCAATGGTTGGGTTTTGGTGAGACCAAGTCGTGAGAGGTACTGCACCACGAAGTGTGCG
GCCGCCTTCGTGCGCGGAACCCCTATTTGTTTATTTTTCTAAATACATTCAAATATGTATCCGCTCATGA
GACAATAACCCTGATAAATGCTTCAATAATATTGAAAAAGGAAGAGTATGGCTAAAATGAGAATATCACC
GGAATTGAAAAAACTGATCGAAAAATACCGCTGCGTAAAAGATACGGAAGGAATGTCTCCTGCTAAGGTA
TATAAGCTGGTGGGAGAAAATGAAAACCTATATTTAAAAATGACGGACAGCCGGTATAAAGGGACCACCT
ATGATGTGGAACGGGAAAAGGACATGATGCTATGGCTGGAAGGAAAGCTGCCTGTTCCAAAGGTCCTGCA
CTTTGAACGGCATGATGGCTGGAGCAATCTGCTCATGAGTGAGGCCGATGGCGTCCTTTGCTCGGAAGAG
TATGAAGATGAACAAAGCCCTGAAAAGATTATCGAGCTGTATGCGGAGTGCATCAGGCTCTTTCACTCCA
TCGACATATCGGATTGTCCCTATACGAATAGCTTAGACAGCCGCTTAGCCGAATTGGATTACTTACTGAA
TAACGATCTGGCCGATGTGGATTGCGAAAACTGGGAAGAGGACACTCCATTTAAAGATCCGCGCGAGCTG
TATGATTTTTTAAAGACGGAAAAGCCCGAAGAGGAACTTGTCTTTTCCCACGGCGACCTGGGAGACAGCA
ACATCTTTGTGAAAGATGGCAAAGTAAGTGGCTTTATTGATCTTGGGAGAAGCGGCAGGGCGGACAAGTG
GTATGACATTGCCTTCTGCGTCCGGTCGCTCAGGGAGGATATCGGGGAAGAACAGTATGTCGAGCTATTT
TTTGACTTACTGGGGATCAAGCCTGATTGGGAGAAAATAAAATATTATATTTTACTGGATGAATTGTTTT
AGGAGCTGGAGCGGCGTAACCGTCGCACAGGAAGGACAGAGAAAGCGCGGATCTGGGAAGTGACGGACAG
AACGGTCAGGACCTGGATTGGGGAGGCGGTTGCCGCCGCTGCTGCTGACGGTGTGACGTTCTCTGTTCCG
GTCACACCACATACGTTCCGCCATTCCTATGCGATGCACATGCTGTATGCCGGTATACCGCTGAAAGTTC
TGCAAAGCCTGATGGGACATAAGTCCATCAGTTCAACGGAAGTCTACACGAAGGTTTTTGCGCTGGATGT
GGCTGCCCGGCTCCGGGTGCAGTTTGCGATGCCGGAGTCTGATGCGGTTGCGATGCTGAAACAATTATCC
TGAGAATAAATGCCTTGGCCTTTATATGGAAATGTGGAACTGAGTGGATATGCTGTTTTTGTCTGTTAAA
CAGAGAAGCTGGCTGTTATCCACTGAGAAGCGAACGAAACAGTCGGGAAAATCTCCCATTATCGTAGAGA
TCCGCATTATTAATCTCAGGAGCCTGTGTAGCGTTTATAGGAAGTAGTGTTCTGTCATGATGCCTGCAAG
CGGTAACGAAAACGATTTGAATATGCCTTCAGGAACAATAGAAATCTTCGTGCGGTGTTACGTTGAAGTG
GAGCGGATTATGTCAGCAATGGACAGAACAACCTAATGAACACAGAACCATGATGTGGTCTGTCCTTTTA
CAGCCAGTAGTGCTCGCCGCAGTCGAGCGACAGGGCGAAGCCCTCGAGTGAGCGAGGAAGCACCAGGGAA
CAGCACTTATATATTCTGCTTACACACGATGCCTGAAAAAACTTCCCTTGGGGTTATCCACTTATCCACG
GGGATATTTTTATAATTATTTTTTTTATAGTTTTTAGATCTTCTTTTTTAGAGCGCCTTGTAGGCCTTTA
TCCATGCTGGTTCTAGAGAAGGTGTTGTGACAAATTGCCCTTTCAGTGTGACAAATCACCCTCAAATGAC
AGTCCTGTCTGTGACAAATTGCCCTTAACCCTGTGACAAATTGCCCTCAGAAGAAGCTGTTTTTTCACAA
AGTTATCCCTGCTTATTGACTCTTTTTTATTTAGTGTGACAATCTAAAAACTTGTCACACTTCACATGGA
TCTGTCATGGCGGAAACAGCGGTTATCAATCACAAGAAACGTAAAAATAGCCCGCGAATCGTCCAGTCAA
ACGACCTCACTGAGGCGGCATATAGTCTCTCCCGGGATCAAAAACGTATGCTGTATCTGTTCGTTGACCA
GATCAGAAAATCTGATGGCACCCTACAGGAACATGACGGTATCTGCGAGATCCATGTTGCTAAATATGCT
GAAATATTCGGATTGACCTCTGCGGAAGCCAGTAAGGATATACGGCAGGCATTGAAGAGTTTCGCGGGGA
AGGAAGTGGTTTTTTATCGCCCTGAAGAGGATGCCGGCGATGAAAAAGGCTATGAATCTTTTCCTTGGTT
TATCAAACGTGCGCACAGTCCATCCAGAGGGCTTTACAGTGTACATATCAACCCATATCTCATTCCCTTC
TTTATCGGGTTACAGAACCGGTTTACGCAGTTTCGGCTTAGTGAAACAAAAGAAATCACCAATCCGTATG
CCATGCGTTTATACGAATCCCTGTGTCAGTATCGTAAGCCGGATGGCTCAGGCATCGTGTCTCTGAAAAT
CGACTGGATCATAGAGCGTTACCAGCTGCCTCAAAGTTACCAGCGTATGCCTGACTTCCGCCGCCGCTTC
CTGCAGGTCTGTGTTAATGAGATCAACAGCAGAACTCCAATGCGCCTCTCATACATTGAGAAAAAGAAAG
GCCGCCAGACGACTCATATCGTATTTTCCTTCCGCGATATCACTTCCATGACGACAGGATAGTCTGAGGG
TTATCTGTCACAGATTTGAGGGTGGTTCGTCACATTTGTTCTGACCTACTGAGGGTAATTTGTCACAGTT
TTGCTGTTTCCTTCAGCCTGCATGGATTTTCTCATACTTTTTGAACTGTAATTTTTAAGGAAGCCAAATT
TGAGGGCAGTTTGTCACAGTTGATTTCCTTCTCTTTCCCTTCGTCATGTGACCTGATATCGGGGGTTAGT
TCGTCATCATTGATGAGGGTTGATTATCACAGTTTATTACTCTGAATTGGCTATCCGCGTGTGTACCTCT
ACCTGGAGTTTTTCCCACGGTGGATATTTCTTCTTGCGCTGAGCGTAAGAGCTATCTGACAGAACAGTTC
TTCTTTGCTTCCTCGCCAGTTCGCTCGCTATGCTCGGTTACACGGCTGCGGCGAGCGCTAGTGATAATAA
GTGACTGAGGTATGTGGTGTTCTTATCTCCTTTTGTAGTGTTGCTCTTATTTTAAACAACTTTGCGGTTT
TTTGATGACTTTGCGATTTTGTTGTTGCTTTGCAGTAAATTGCAAGATTTAATAAAAAAACGCAAAGCAA
TGATTAAAGGATGTTCAGAATGAAACTCATGGAAACACTTAACCAGTGCATAAACGCTGGTCATGAAATG
ACGAAGGCTATCGCCATTGCACAGTTTAATGATGACAGCCCGGAAGCGAGGAAAATAACCCGGCGCTGGA
GAATAGGTGAAGCAGCGGATTTAGTTGGGGTTTCTTCTCAGGCTATCAGAGATGCCGAGAAAGCAGGGCG
ACTACCGCACCCGGATATGGAAATTCGAGGACGGGTTGAGCAACGTGTTGGTTATACAATTGAACAAATT
AATCATATGCGTGATGTGTTTGGTACGCGATTGCGACGTGCTGAGGACGTATTTCCACCGGTGATCGGGG
TTGCTGCCCATAAAGGTGGCGTTTACAAAACCTCAGTTTCTGTTCATCTTGCTCAGGATCTGGCTCTGAA
GGGGCTACGTGTTTTGCTCGTGGAAGGTAACGACCCCCAGGGAACAGCCTCAATGTATCACGGATGGGTA
CCAGATCTTCATATTCATGCAGAAGATACTCTCCTGCCTTTCTATCTTGGGGAAAAGGACGATGTCACTT
ATGCAATAAAGCCCACTTGCTGGCCGGGGCTTGACATTATTCCTTCCTGTCTGGCTCTGCACCGTATTGA
AACTGAGTTAATGGGCAAATTTGATGAAGGTAAACTGCCCACCGATCCACACCTGATGCTCCGACTGGCC
ATTGAAACTGTTGCTCATGACTATGATGTCATAGTTATTGACAGCGCGCCTAACCTGGGTATCGGCACGA
TTAATGTCGTATGTGCTGCTGATGTGCTGATTGTTCCCACGCCTGCTGAGTTGTTTGACTACACCTCCGC
ACTGCAGTTTTTCGATATGCTTCGTGATCTGCTCAAGAACGTTGATCTTAAAGGGTTCGAGCCTGATGTA
CGTATTTTGCTTACCAAATACAGCAATAGTAATGGCTCTCAGTCCCCGTGGATGGAGGAGCAAATTCGGG
ATGCCTGGGGAAGCATGGTTCTAAAAAATGTTGTACGTGAAACGGATGAAGTTGGTAAAGGTCAGATCCG
GATGAGAACTGTTTTTGAACAGGCCATTGATCAACGCAGTTCAACTGGTGCCTGGAGAAATGCTCTTTCT
ATTTGGGAACCTGTCTGCAATGAAATTTTCGATCGTCTGATTAAACCACGCTGGGAGATTAGATAATGAA
GCGTGCGCCTGTTATTCCAAAACATACGCTCAATACTCAACCGGTTGAAGATACTTCGTTATCGACACCA
GCTGCCCCGATGGTGGATTCGTTAATTGCGCGCGTAGGAGTAATGGCTCGCGGTAATGCCATTACTTTGC
CTGTATGTGGTCGGGATGTGAAGTTTACTCTTGAAGTGCTCCGGGGTGATAGTGTTGAGAAAACCTCTCG
GGTATGGTCAGGTAATGAACGTGACCAGGAGCTGCTTACTGAGGACGCACTGGATGATCTCATCCCTTCT
TTTCTACTGACTGGTCAACAGACACCGGCGTTCGGTCGAAGAGTATCTGGTGTCATAGAAATTGCCGATG
GGAGTCGCCGTCGTAAAGCTGCTGCACTTACCGAAAGTGATTATCGTGTTCTGGTTGGCGAGCTGGATGA
TGAGCAGATGGCTGCATTATCCAGATTGGGTAACGATTATCGCCCAACAAGTGCTTATGAACGTGGTCAG
CGTTATGCAAGCCGATTGCAGAATGAATTTGCTGGAAATATTTCTGCGCTGGCTGATGCGGAAAATATTT
CACGTAAGATTATTACCCGCTGTATCAACACCGCCAAATTGCCTAAATCAGTTGTTGCTCTTTTTTCTCA
CCCCGGTGAACTATCTGCCCGGTCAGGTGATGCACTTCAAAAAGCCTTTACAGATAAAGAGGAATTACTT
AAGCAGCAGGCATCTAACCTTCATGAGCAGAAAAAAGCTGGGGTGATATTTGAAGCTGAAGAAGTTATCA
CTCTTTTAACTTCTGTGCTTAAAACGTCATCTGCATCAAGAACTAGTTTAAGCTCACGACATCAGTTTGC
TCCTGGAGCGACAGTATTGTATAAGGGCGATAAAATGGTGCTTAACCTGGACAGGTCACGTGTTCCAACT
GAGTGTATAGAGAAAATTGAGGCCATTCTTAAGGAACTTGAAAAGCCAGCACCCTGATGCGACCACGTTT
TAGTCTACGTTTATCTGTCTTTACTTAATGTCCTTTGTTACAGGCCAGAAAGCATAACTGGCCTGAATAT
TCTCTCTGGGCCCACTGTTCCACTTGTATCGTCGGTCTGATAATCAGACTGGGACCACGGTCCCACTCGT
ATCGTCGGTCTGATTATTAGTCTGGGACCACGGTCCCACTCGTATCGTCGGTCTGATTATTAGTCTGGGA
CCACGGTCCCACTCGTATCGTCGGTCTGATAATCAGACTGGGACCACGGTCCCACTCGTATCGTCGGTCT
GATTATTAGTCTGGGACCATGGTCCCACTCGTATCGTCGGTCTGATTATTAGTCTGGGACCACGGTCCCA
CTCGTATCGTCGGTCTGATTATTAGTCTGGAACCACGGTCCCACTCGTATCGTCGGTCTGATTATTAGTC
TGGGACCACGGTCCCACTCGTATCGTCGGTCTGATTATTAGTCTGGGACCACGATCCCACTCGTGTTGTC
GGTCTGATTATCGGTCTGGGACCACGGTCCCACTTGTATTGTCGATCAGACTATCAGCGTGAGACTACGA
TTCCATCAATGCCTGTCAAGGGCAAGTATTGACATGTCGTCGTAACCTGTAGAACGGAGTAACCTCGGTG
TGCGGTTGTATGCCTGCTGTGGATTGCTGCTGTGTCCTGCTTATCCACAACATTTTGCGCACGGTTATGT
GGACAAAATACCTGGTTACCCAGGCCGTGCCGGCACGTTAACCGGGCTGCATCCGATGCAAGTGTGTCGC
TGTCGACGCAAGCGGCCGCA
Features (pLannotate 1.2.2; 12 found; start..end, strand, type, name):
   1125..1199    +  CDS            C8orf17 (fragment): MOST1_HUMAN - Experimental evidence at protein level: Swiss-Prot protein existence level 1. May be involved in cell survival, proliferation and progression of cancer cells. From Homo sapiens (Human).
   3107..3253    -  CDS            H2-D1 (fragment): HA1Y_MOUSE - Experimental evidence at protein level: Swiss-Prot protein existence level 1. Involved in the presentation of foreign antigens to the immune system. From Mus musculus (Mouse).
   3583..3687    +  promoter       AmpR promoter: bla
   3688..4482    +  CDS            KanR: aminoglycoside phosphotransferase; aphA-3; confers resistance to kanamycin
   4486..4830    +  CDS            resD (fragment): REDF_ECOLI - Also known as D. Protein inferred from homology: Swiss-Prot protein existence level 3. Acts as a repressor of transcription and as a site-specific resolvase that cleaves at the RfsF site. From Escherichia coli (strain K12).
   5297..5516    +  rep_origin     ori2: secondary origin of replication for the bacterial F plasmid; also known as oriS
   5607..6359    +  CDS            repE: REPE1_ECOLI - Also known as E, rep. Experimental evidence at protein level: Swiss-Prot protein existence level 1. Replication initiator in the monomeric form, and autogenous repressor in the dimeric form. From Escherichia coli (strain K12).
   6365..6615    +  misc_feature   incC: incC; incompatibility region of the bacterial F plasmid
   6941..8116    +  CDS            sopA: partitioning protein for the bacterial F plasmid; sopA
   8116..9084    +  CDS            sopB: SOPB_ECOLI - Also known as B. Experimental evidence at protein level: Swiss-Prot protein existence level 1. Control of plasmid partitioning; required to recognize the cis-acting. Binds specifically with the DNA segment containing the sopC region. SopB is trans-acting. From Escherichia coli (strain K12).
   9160..9633    +  misc_feature   sopC: sopC; centromere-like partitioning region of the bacterial F plasmid
   9733..1       +  CDS            yuaZ (fragment) (across the origin): YUAZ_ECO57 - Protein predicted: Swiss-Prot protein existence level 4. From Escherichia coli O157:H7.
