[The description below was written by a language model from this plasmid's Addgene catalogue record and pLannotate feature annotations shown in this document.]
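Description:
POC1546 (pMOBK360_VL_N1) is a low-copy bacterial plasmid of about 9.9 kb built on the self-made POC1518 backbone, which the feature table shows to be an F-plasmid (BAC-type) replicon. Replication depends on ori2 (oriS) with its initiator RepE and the incC incompatibility region. Stable inheritance at low copy number is provided by the sopA/sopB partitioning genes acting on the centromere-like sopC site. Fragments annotated as resD and yuaZ are further remnants of F-plasmid sequence. Selection is by kanamycin, through an aminoglycoside phosphotransferase gene (KanR) placed directly downstream of the bla (AmpR) promoter.

The payload is a roughly 3.5 kb assembled product made by joining four insert fragments (from POC1535 to POC1538) into POC1518 using a site-selective methylation protection approach, part of a scarless hierarchical DNA assembly method. The insert is described as a modified fragment of the human MICA gene. It is flanked by BsaI sites that can be protected by methylation and contains several internal BsaI sites that are always methylable. This arrangement presumably lets the Type IIS enzyme act only at chosen sites, so a sequence carrying internal BsaI sites can pass through successive assembly rounds without being cut internally. The short annotated matches in the insert region, to a mouse MHC class I protein (H2-D1) and to C8orf17, are partial homology hits; the former fits MICA being MHC class I-related. Although catalogued as a bacterial expression vector, no promoter driving the insert is annotated, and the record presents the plasmid as an assembly intermediate or demonstration. The depositor notes that DH10B should be used for expression.
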