Addgene plasmid #226487: POC1546
Purpose: pMOBK360_VL_N1 assembled plasmid (Kanamycin R) containing four inserts (POC1535-POC1538) assembled in POC1518 using the site-selective methylation protection approach
Depositing lab: Christopher A. O'Callaghan. Depositing organization: University of Oxford. Publication: UniClo: scarless hierarchical DNA assembly without sequence constraint. Flores-Fernandez CN, Lin D, Robins K, O'Callaghan CA. Nucleic Acids Res. 2025 Jun 20;53(12):gkaf548. doi: 10.1093/nar/gkaf548. PubMed 40548934.
Backbone
  Vector backbone: POC1518
  Backbone manufacturer: Self-made
  Backbone size w/o insert (bp): 6402
  Total vector size (bp): 9889
  Vector type: Bacterial Expression
Growth in bacteria
  Bacterial resistance: Kanamycin, 50 μg/mL
  Growth temperature: 37°C
  Growth strain: DH5alpha
  Copy number: Low Copy
Gene/Insert
  Gene/Insert name: ssembled construct flanked by methylation-protectable BsaI sites and containing several always-methylable internal BsaI sites (alt name: MICA gene fragment modified)
  Species: H. sapiens (human)
  Insert size (bp): 3488
Terms and licenses: Academic/Nonprofit Terms; Industry Terms: Not Available to Industry
Depositor comments: The DH10B strain should be used for expression of this plasmid.
How to cite: POC1546 was a gift from Christopher A. O'Callaghan (Addgene plasmid # 226487 ; http://n2t.net/addgene:226487 ; RRID:Addgene_226487)
